Addgene plasmid #147679: pEGFP-C1-HsTNRC6C_1208-1690-M2WA_U
Purpose: Mammalian Expression of HsTNRC6C_1208-1690-M2WA
Depositing lab: Elisa Izaurralde. Depositing organization: Max Planck Institute for Developmental Biology. Publication: Structure of the PAN3 pseudokinase reveals the basis for interactions with the PAN2 deadenylase and the GW182 proteins. Christie M, Boland A, Huntzinger E, Weichenrieder O, Izaurralde E. Mol Cell. 2013 Aug 8;51(3):360-73. doi: 10.1016/j.molcel.2013.07.011. PubMed 23932717.
Backbone
  Vector backbone: Unknown
  Vector type: Mammalian Expression
Growth in bacteria
  Bacterial resistance: Kanamycin, 50 μg/mL
  Growth temperature: 37°C
  Growth strain: DH5alpha
  Copy number: High Copy
Gene/Insert
  Gene/Insert name: HsTNRC6C_1208-1690-M2WA
  Species: H. sapiens (human)
  Entrez Gene: TNRC6C
  Cloning method: Unknown
Terms and licenses: Academic/Nonprofit Terms; Industry Terms: Not Available to Industry
Depositor comments: sequence of Hs TNRC6C isoform2 given by NCBI: NM_018996.3 Plasmids from this collection were made available to the research community and donated after the lab closed. Please note that the sequence provided by the depositing laboratory may be theoretical/predicted or based on Sanger sequencing results. There may be discrepancies between sequencing results obtained by Addgene and the depositor sequence. If an Addgene verified sequence is not available, please contact before placing your order to request that our lab fully sequence the plasmid.
How to cite: pEGFP-C1-HsTNRC6C_1208-1690-M2WA_U was a gift from Elisa Izaurralde (Addgene plasmid # 147679 ; http://n2t.net/addgene:147679 ; RRID:Addgene_147679)
