[The description below was written by a language model from this plasmid's Addgene catalogue record and pLannotate feature annotations shown in this document.]
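Description:
pEGFP-C1-HsTNRC6C_1208-1690-M2WA_U is a 6,291 nt mammalian expression plasmid encoding a fragment of human TNRC6C fused to the C-terminus of EGFP. The catalogue lists the backbone as unknown, but the name and feature layout match a pEGFP-C1-type vector. The CMV immediate early enhancer and promoter drive the EGFP coding sequence. The TNRC6C fragment follows almost immediately downstream, and the SV40 polyadenylation signal terminates the transcript. The insert covers residues 1208–1690, numbered according to TNRC6C isoform 2, which is the C-terminal part of the protein. The "M2WA" label in the name points to a mutant version, plausibly tryptophan-to-alanine substitutions in a region called M2, but the record does not define the changes.

The plasmid is propagated in bacteria from a high-copy ColE1/pUC-type origin under kanamycin selection. The NeoR/KanR gene (Tn5 aminoglycoside phosphotransferase) sits behind tandem bacterial (bla) and SV40 early promoters and ends in an HSV TK poly(A) signal, so the same marker can also give G418 resistance in mammalian cells. An f1 origin is also present. The short T3 promoter, large T antigen, ble and bGH poly(A) annotations are fragmentary matches and are probably not functional elements.

TNRC6C is a GW182-family scaffold protein in miRNA-mediated silencing. It associates with argonaute proteins and recruits the CCR4-NOT and PAN deadenylase complexes. The associated publication concerns how the PAN3 pseudokinase interacts with PAN2 and GW182 proteins, so this GFP-tagged mutant fragment was probably used to test interaction determinants in transfected human cells. The depositor sequence may be theoretical or only partly verified.
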