Features (pLannotate 1.2.2; 16 found; start..end, strand, type, name):
     61..364     +  enhancer       CMV enhancer: human cytomegalovirus immediate early enhancer
    365..568     +  promoter       CMV promoter: human cytomegalovirus (CMV) immediate early promoter
    613..1329    +  CDS            EGFP: EGFP is a basic (constitutively fluorescent) green fluorescent protein published in 1996, derived from Aequorea victoria. It is reported to be a rapidly-maturing weak dimer with moderate acid sensitivity.
   1339..2799    +  CDS            TNRC6C (fragment): TNR6C_HUMAN - Also known as KIAA1582. Experimental evidence at protein level: Swiss-Prot protein existence level 1. Plays a role in RNA-mediated gene silencing by micro-RNAs (miRNAs). Required for miRNA-dependent translational repression of complementary mRNAs by argonaute family proteins. As scaffoldng protein associates with argonaute proteins bound to partially complementary mRNAs and simultaneously can recruit CCR4-NOT and PAN deadenylase complexes. From Homo sapiens (Human).
   2901..2918    -  promoter       T3 promoter (fragment): promoter for bacteriophage T3 RNA polymerase
   2926..2955    +  misc_feature   MCS (fragment): multiple cloning site
   2972..3056    +  CDS            large T antigen (fragment): large T antigen from SV40 (simian virus 40)
   3079..3200    +  polyA_signal   SV40 poly(A) signal: SV40 polyadenylation signal
   3234..3662    -  rep_origin     f1 ori (sequence partly withheld): f1 bacteriophage origin of replication; arrow indicates direction of (+) strand synthesis
   3689..3793    +  promoter       AmpR promoter: bla
   3795..4152    +  promoter       SV40 promoter: SV40 enhancer and early promoter
   4187..4981    +  CDS            NeoR/KanR: aminoglycoside phosphotransferase from Tn5; aph(3')-II (or nptII); confers resistance to neomycin, kanamycin, and G418 (Geneticin®)
   5002..5154    +  CDS            ble (fragment): BLE_KLEPN - Experimental evidence at protein level: Swiss-Prot protein existence level 1. Binding protein with a strong affinity to the bleomycin family of antibiotics. Binds to CL990; an antimitotic-antibiotic compound. From Klebsiella pneumoniae.
   5213..5260    +  polyA_signal   HSV TK poly(A) signal: herpes simplex virus thymidine kinase polyadenylation signal (Cole and Stacy, 1985)
   5351..5367    -  polyA_signal   bGH poly(A) signal (fragment): bovine growth hormone polyadenylation signal
   5589..6177    +  rep_origin     ori: high-copy-number ColE1/pMB1/pBR322/pUC origin of replication
>Addgene plasmid #147679 | pEGFP-C1-HsTNRC6C_1208-1690-M2WA_U | depositor full sequence | sequence record 290126 | Full Sequence
TAGTTATTAATAGTAATCAATTACGGGGTCATTAGTTCATAGCCCATATATGGAGTTCCGCGTTACATAA
CTTACGGTAAATGGCCCGCCTGGCTGACCGCCCAACGACCCCCGCCCATTGACGTCAATAATGACGTATG
TTCCCATAGTAACGCCAATAGGGACTTTCCATTGACGTCAATGGGTGGAGTATTTACGGTAAACTGCCCA
CTTGGCAGTACATCAAGTGTATCATATGCCAAGTACGCCCCCTATTGACGTCAATGACGGTAAATGGCCC
GCCTGGCATTATGCCCAGTACATGACCTTATGGGACTTTCCTACTTGGCAGTACATCTACGTATTAGTCA
TCGCTATTACCATGGTGATGCGGTTTTGGCAGTACATCAATGGGCGTGGATAGCGGTTTGACTCACGGGG
ATTTCCAAGTCTCCACCCCATTGACGTCAATGGGAGTTTGTTTTGGCACCAAAATCAACGGGACTTTCCA
AAATGTCGTAACAACTCCGCCCCATTGACGCAAATGGGCGGTAGGCGTGTACGGTGGGAGGTCTATATAA
GCAGAGCTGGTTTAGTGAACCGTCAGATCCGCTAGCGCTACCGGTCGCCACCATGGTGAGCAAGGGCGAG
GAGCTGTTCACCGGGGTGGTGCCCATCCTGGTCGAGCTGGACGGCGACGTAAACGGCCACAAGTTCAGCG
TGTCCGGCGAGGGCGAGGGCGATGCCACCTACGGCAAGCTGACCCTGAAGTTCATCTGCACCACCGGCAA
GCTGCCCGTGCCCTGGCCCACCCTCGTGACCACCCTGACCTACGGCGTGCAGTGCTTCAGCCGCTACCCC
GACCACATGAAGCAGCACGACTTCTTCAAGTCCGCCATGCCCGAAGGCTACGTCCAGGAGCGCACCATCT
TCTTCAAGGACGACGGCAACTACAAGACCCGCGCCGAGGTGAAGTTCGAGGGCGACACCCTGGTGAACCG
CATCGAGCTGAAGGGCATCGACTTCAAGGAGGACGGCAACATCCTGGGGCACAAGCTGGAGTACAACTAC
AACAGCCACAACGTCTATATCATGGCCGACAAGCAGAAGAACGGCATCAAGGTGAACTTCAAGATCCGCC
ACAACATCGAGGACGGCAGCGTGCAGCTCGCCGACCACTACCAGCAGAACACCCCCATCGGCGACGGCCC
CGTGCTGCTGCCCGACAACCACTACCTGAGCACCCAGTCCGCCCTGAGCAAAGACCCCAACGAGAAGCGC
GATCACATGGTCCTGCTGGAGTTCGTGACCGCCGCCGGGATCACTCTCGGCATGGACGAGCTGTACAAGT
CCGGACTCAGATCTCGAGCTCAGGCCCTGCTCGTGAAGCAGCCACCACCGCCACCGCCCCCGCCGCACCT
GTCTCTGCACCCCTCTGCAGGCAAATCGGCCATGGACAGCTTCCCCTCGCACCCACAGACTCCCGGCCTA
CCTGACCTGCAGACCAAAGAGCAGCAGTCTTCACCCAACACCTTTGCTCCTTACCCTCTCGCTGGACTGA
ACCCAAACATGAATGTCAACAGCATGGACATGACCGGTGGCTTGTCGGTGAAGGACCCATCCCAGTCCCA
GTCACGCCTCCCCCAGTGGACGCACCCCAACTCCATGGATAACTTGCCCAGTGCCGCTTCCCCCCTGGAG
CAGAACCCTAGCAAGCATGGTGCTATCCCTGGAGGTCTAAGCATTGGGCCTCCAGGTAAGTCCTCCATTG
ATGACTCCTATGGCCGGTACGATTTAATCCAGAACAGTGAGTCACCAGCCAGTCCTCCCGTAGCTGTTCC
CCATAGCTGGTCACGTGCCAAATCTGACAGTGATAAAATCTCAAATGGCTCTAGCATCAACTGGCCCCCA
GAATTCCATCCGGGAGTTCCATGGAAAGGACTGCAGAATATTGACCCTGAGAATGACCCTGACGTCACTC
CTGGCAGTGTCCCCACTGGGCCTACCATCAACACCACCATCCAGGATGTCAACCGCTACCTCCTCAAGAG
TGGAGGTAAACTGTCAGACATCAAATCGACGGCGTCCTCTGGCCCTACCTCCCACACGCAAGCCTCTCTG
TCTCATGAACTAGCGAAGGTGCCCAGAAACAGTACTGCACCCACGAGGCCACCTCCAGGGTTAACCAATC
CCAAGCCCTCCTCCACCGCGGGTGCCAGCCCCCTCGGCGCGACCAGCTCCTACTCCTCGGGTTCTGCCGC
GAGCACCGACACCTCAGGAAGAACCAGCAGCTGGCTCGTTCTTCGAAACCTCACTCCCCAGATTGATGGT
TCTACACTGCGGACATTGTGTTTGCAACATGGGCCTCTTATCACATTCCACCTGAATCTGACTCAAGGCA
ATGCTGTGGTCCGGTACAGCTCCAAGGAGGAGGCTGCCAAGGCCCAGAAGTCTCTGCACATGTGCGTCCT
GGGAAACACTACCATCCTGGCCGAGTTCGCTGGTGAAGAAGAAGTGAATCGCTTCTTAGCCCAAGGCCAG
GCGCTGCCACCCACTTCCAGCTGGCAGTCCAGCAGCGCGTCCAGCCAGCCGCGGCTCAGCGCAGCGGGCA
GCTCCCATGGCCTGGTACGCAGCGACGCTGGCCACTGGAACGCCCCGTGCCTGGGTGGCAAGGGGAGCAG
TGAGCTGCTGTGGGGCGGGGTGCCCCAGTACTCCAGCAGCCTGTGGGGCCCGCCCAGCGCCGACGACAGC
AGGGTGATAGGCAGCCCCACGCCGCTAACCACCCTGCTGCCTGGGGACCTGCTCAGCGGGGAGTCCCTGT
AGGCGCTGCCATCATCAGCACCAGGAGAGCCGACCCCTCCCGGGACCCCTCCCGGCTGGGCGGCCCCACA
GACCCGCTGGAACCCAGCAGCGGCCGCTTCCCTTTAGTGAGGGTTAATGCTTCGAGCAGTCGACGGTACC
GCGGGCCCGGGATCCACCGGATCTAGATAACTGATCATAATCAGCCATACCACATTTGTAGAGGTTTTAC
TTGCTTTAAAAAACCTCCCACACCTCCCCCTGAACCTGAAACATAAAATGAATGCAATTGTTGTTGTTAA
CTTGTTTATTGCAGCTTATAATGGTTACAAATAAAGCAATAGCATCACAAATTTCACAAATAAAGCATTT
TTTTCACTGCATTCTAGTTGTGGTTTGTCCAAACTCATCAATGTATCTTAACGCGTAAATTGTAAGCGTT
AATATTTTGTTAAAATTCGCGTTAAATTTTTGTTAAATCAGCTCATTTTTTAACCAATAGGCCGAAATCG
GCAAAATCCCTTATAAATCAAAAGAATAGACCGAGATAGGGT
[37 nt withheld, positions 3333-3369]
AAAGAACGTGGACTCCAACGTCAAAGG
[49 nt withheld, positions 3397-3445]
T
[91 nt withheld, positions 3447-3537]
G
[124 nt withheld, positions 3539-3662]
CAGGTGGCACTTTTCGGGGAAATGTGCGCGGAACCCCTATTTGTTTATTTTTCTAAATACATTCAAATAT
GTATCCGCTCATGAGACAATAACCCTGATAAATGCTTCAATAATATTGAAAAAGGAAGAGTCCTGAGGCG
GAAAGAACCAGCTGTGGAATGTGTGTCAGTTAGGGTGTGGAAAGTCCCCAGGCTCCCCAGCAGGCAGAAG
TATGCAAAGCATGCATCTCAATTAGTCAGCAACCAGGTGTGGAAAGTCCCCAGGCTCCCCAGCAGGCAGA
AGTATGCAAAGCATGCATCTCAATTAGTCAGCAACCATAGTCCCGCCCCTAACTCCGCCCATCCCGCCCC
TAACTCCGCCCAGTTCCGCCCATTCTCCGCCCCATGGCTGACTAATTTTTTTTATTTATGCAGAGGCCGA
GGCCGCCTCGGCCTCTGAGCTATTCCAGAAGTAGTGAGGAGGCTTTTTTGGAGGCCTAGGCTTTTGCAAA
GATCGATCAAGAGACAGGATGAGGATCGTTTCGCATGATTGAACAAGATGGATTGCACGCAGGTTCTCCG
GCCGCTTGGGTGGAGAGGCTATTCGGCTATGACTGGGCACAACAGACAATCGGCTGCTCTGATGCCGCCG
TGTTCCGGCTGTCAGCGCAGGGGCGCCCGGTTCTTTTTGTCAAGACCGACCTGTCCGGTGCCCTGAATGA
ACTGCAAGACGAGGCAGCGCGGCTATCGTGGCTGGCCACGACGGGCGTTCCTTGCGCAGCTGTGCTCGAC
GTTGTCACTGAAGCGGGAAGGGACTGGCTGCTATTGGGCGAAGTGCCGGGGCAGGATCTCCTGTCATCTC
ACCTTGCTCCTGCCGAGAAAGTATCCATCATGGCTGATGCAATGCGGCGGCTGCATACGCTTGATCCGGC
TACCTGCCCATTCGACCACCAAGCGAAACATCGCATCGAGCGAGCACGTACTCGGATGGAAGCCGGTCTT
GTCGATCAGGATGATCTGGACGAAGAGCATCAGGGGCTCGCGCCAGCCGAACTGTTCGCCAGGCTCAAGG
CGAGCATGCCCGACGGCGAGGATCTCGTCGTGACCCATGGCGATGCCTGCTTGCCGAATATCATGGTGGA
AAATGGCCGCTTTTCTGGATTCATCGACTGTGGCCGGCTGGGTGTGGCGGACCGCTATCAGGACATAGCG
TTGGCTACCCGTGATATTGCTGAAGAGCTTGGCGGCGAATGGGCTGACCGCTTCCTCGTGCTTTACGGTA
TCGCCGCTCCCGATTCGCAGCGCATCGCCTTCTATCGCCTTCTTGACGAGTTCTTCTGAGCGGGACTCTG
GGGTTCGAAATGACCGACCAAGCGACGCCCAACCTGCCATCACGAGATTTCGATTCCACCGCCGCCTTCT
ATGAAAGGTTGGGCTTCGGAATCGTTTTCCGGGACGCCGGCTGGATGATCCTCCAGCGCGGGGATCTCAT
GCTGGAGTTCTTCGCCCACCCTAGGGGGAGGCTAACTGAAACACGGAAGGAGACAATACCGGAAGGAACC
CGCGCTATGACGGCAATAAAAAGACAGAATAAAACGCACGGTGTTGGGTCGTTTGTTCATAAACGCGGGG
TTCGGTCCCAGGGCTGGCACTCTGTCGATACCCCACCGAGACCCCATTGGGGCCAATACGCCCGCGTTTC
TTCCTTTTCCCCACCCCACCCCCCAAGTTCGGGTGAAGGCCCAGGGCTCGCAGCCAACGTCGGGGCGGCA
GGCCCTGCCATAGCCTCAGGTTACTCATATATACTTTAGATTGATTTAAAACTTCATTTTTAATTTAAAA
GGATCTAGGTGAAGATCCTTTTTGATAATCTCATGACCAAAATCCCTTAACGTGAGTTTTCGTTCCACTG
AGCGTCAGACCCCGTAGAAAAGATCAAAGGATCTTCTTGAGATCCTTTTTTTCTGCGCGTAATCTGCTGC
TTGCAAACAAAAAAACCACCGCTACCAGCGGTGGTTTGTTTGCCGGATCAAGAGCTACCAACTCTTTTTC
CGAAGGTAACTGGCTTCAGCAGAGCGCAGATACCAAATACTGTCCTTCTAGTGTAGCCGTAGTTAGGCCA
CCACTTCAAGAACTCTGTAGCACCGCCTACATACCTCGCTCTGCTAATCCTGTTACCAGTGGCTGCTGCC
AGTGGCGATAAGTCGTGTCTTACCGGGTTGGACTCAAGACGATAGTTACCGGATAAGGCGCAGCGGTCGG
GCTGAACGGGGGGTTCGTGCACACAGCCCAGCTTGGAGCGAACGACCTACACCGAACTGAGATACCTACA
GCGTGAGCTATGAGAAAGCGCCACGCTTCCCGAAGGGAGAAAGGCGGACAGGTATCCGGTAAGCGGCAGG
GTCGGAACAGGAGAGCGCACGAGGGAGCTTCCAGGGGGAAACGCCTGGTATCTTTATAGTCCTGTCGGGT
TTCGCCACCTCTGACTTGAGCGTCGATTTTTGTGATGCTCGTCAGGGGGGCGGAGCCTATGGAAAAACGC
CAGCAACGCGGCCTTTTTACGGTTCCTGGCCTTTTGCTGGCCTTTTGCTCACATGTTCTTTCCTGCGTTA
TCCCCTGATTCTGTGGATAACCGTATTACCGCCATGCAT
